Addgene plasmid #183539: AAV8-cPE-C
Purpose: Deliver a split compact Prime Editor in vivo
Depositing lab: Wen Xue. Depositing organization: University of Massachusetts, Worcester. Publication: A flexible split prime editor using truncated reverse transcriptase improves dual-AAV delivery in mouse liver. Zheng C, Liang SQ, Liu B, Liu P, Kwan SY, Wolfe SA, Xue W. Mol Ther. 2022 Mar 2;30(3):1343-1351. doi: 10.1016/j.ymthe.2022.01.005. Epub 2022 Jan 5. PubMed 34998953.
Backbone
  Vector backbone: aav
  Backbone size w/o insert (bp): 4634
  Total vector size (bp): 7521
  Vector type: Mammalian Expression, AAV
Growth in bacteria
  Bacterial resistance: Ampicillin, 100 μg/mL
  Growth temperature: 30°C
  Growth strain: NEB Stable
  Copy number: High Copy
Gene/Insert
  Gene/Insert name: C-terminal fragment of SpCas9 nickase (H840A), Reverse Transcriptase
  Promoter: U1A
  Cloning method: Gibson Cloning
  Sequencing primers: 5′ tgcttcgactccgtggaaa
Terms and licenses: Academic/Nonprofit Terms; Industry Terms: Not Available to Industry
How to cite: AAV8-cPE-C was a gift from Wen Xue (Addgene plasmid # 183539 ; http://n2t.net/addgene:183539 ; RRID:Addgene_183539)
