[The description below was written by a language model from this plasmid's Addgene catalogue record and pLannotate feature annotations shown in this document.]
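Description:
AAV8-cPE-C is an AAV transfer plasmid for mammalian expression that carries the C-terminal half of a split, compact prime editor intended for in vivo delivery. It is propagated in bacteria through a high-copy ColE1/pUC-type origin with ampicillin selection from a β-lactamase cassette under its own promoter. An f1 phage origin and small remnants of pBR322 bom and rop sequences are also present in the backbone. The catalogue lists a total size of 7,521 bp, while the sequenced record annotated here is 7,559 nt, a small discrepancy that the record does not explain.

The payload sits between AAV2 inverted terminal repeats, which direct replication and packaging of the intervening genome into AAV particles. The downstream ITR is annotated in full, whereas the upstream one is detected only as two short fragments, which may reflect the difficulty of sequencing and annotating these repeats. According to the catalogue, expression is driven by the U1A promoter, which is not itself annotated but would fit in the unannotated region upstream of the coding sequence. The open reading frame comprises the C-terminal portion of Streptococcus pyogenes Cas9 nickase (H840A), followed by a segment matching Moloney murine leukemia virus Gag-Pol. This segment corresponds to the reverse transcriptase, described in the associated publication title as truncated, which helps the cassette fit AAV packaging limits. A bovine growth hormone polyadenylation signal terminates the transcript.

The construct is designed for a dual-AAV strategy with a companion vector supplying the N-terminal Cas9 fragment, with mouse liver as the reported target. The record does not state how the two halves are rejoined, and no pegRNA cassette is annotated.
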