Features (pLannotate 1.2.2; 13 found; start..end, strand, type, name):
     12..39      +  repeat_region  AAV2 ITR (fragment): inverted terminal repeat of adeno-associated virus serotype 2 inverted
     68..95      +  repeat_region  AAV2 ITR (fragment): inverted terminal repeat of adeno-associated virus serotype 2 inverted
    514..2894    +  CDS            Cas9(C) (fragment): C-terminal portion of Streptococcus pyogenes Cas9 (Zetsche et al., 2015)
   2998..4488    +  CDS            gag-pol (fragment): Moloney murine leukemia virus Gag-Pol polyprotein; gag-pol; contains a read-through stop codon
   4606..4717    +  polyA_signal   bGH poly(A) signal: bovine growth hormone polyadenylation signal
   4822..4962    +  repeat_region  AAV2 ITR: inverted terminal repeat of adeno-associated virus serotype 2 inverted
   4967..5018    -  misc_feature   bom (fragment): basis of mobility region from pBR322
   5037..5492    +  rep_origin     f1 ori (sequence partly withheld): f1 bacteriophage origin of replication; arrow indicates direction of (+) strand synthesis
   5493..5542    -  misc_feature   bom (fragment): basis of mobility region from pBR322
   5644..5679    -  CDS            rop (fragment): Rop protein, which maintains plasmids at low copy number; rop
   5774..5878    +  promoter       AmpR promoter: bla
   5879..6739    +  CDS            AmpR: β-lactamase; bla; confers resistance to ampicillin, carbenicillin, and related antibiotics
   6910..7498    +  rep_origin     ori: high-copy-number ColE1/pMB1/pBR322/pUC origin of replication
>Addgene plasmid #183539 | AAV8-cPE-C | addgene full sequence | sequence record 365390 | Addgene NGS Result
CCTGCAGGCAGCTGCGCGCTCGCTCGCTCACTGAGGCCGCCCGGGCGTCGGGCGACCTTTGGTCGCCCGG
CCTCAGTGAGCGAGCGAGCGCGCAGAGAGGGAGTGGCCAACTCCATCACTAGGGGTTCCTGCGGCCTCTA
GAATGGAGGCGGTACTATGTAGATGAGAATTCAGGAGCAAACTGGGAAAAGCAACTGCTTCCAAATATTT
GTGATTTTTACAGTGTAGTTTTGGAAAAACTCTTAGCCTACCAATTCTTCTAAGTGTTTTAAAATGTGGG
AGCCAGTACACATGAAGTTATAGAGTGTTTTAATGAGGCTTAAATATTTACCGTAACTATGAAATGCTAC
GCATATCATGCTGTTCAGGCTCCGTGGCCACGCAACTCATACTACCGGTGCCACCATGATCAAGATTGCT
ACACGGAAATACCTGGGAAAGCAGAACGTGTACGACATCGGCGTGGAGCGGGATCACAACTTCGCCCTGA
AGAATGGCTTTATCGCCAGCAATTGCTTCGACTCCGTGGAAATCTCCGGCGTGGAAGATCGGTTCAACGC
CTCCCTGGGCACATACCACGATCTGCTGAAAATTATCAAGGACAAGGACTTCCTGGACAATGAGGAAAAC
GAGGACATTCTGGAAGATATCGTGCTGACCCTGACACTGTTTGAGGACAGAGAGATGATCGAGGAACGGC
TGAAAACCTATGCCCACCTGTTCGACGACAAAGTGATGAAGCAGCTGAAGCGGCGGAGATACACCGGCTG
GGGCAGGCTGAGCCGGAAGCTGATCAACGGCATCCGGGACAAGCAGTCCGGCAAGACAATCCTGGATTTC
CTGAAGTCCGACGGCTTCGCCAACAGAAACTTCATGCAGCTGATCCACGACGACAGCCTGACCTTTAAAG
AGGACATCCAGAAAGCCCAGGTGTCCGGCCAGGGCGATAGCCTGCACGAGCACATTGCCAATCTGGCCGG
CAGCCCCGCCATTAAGAAGGGCATCCTGCAGACAGTGAAGGTGGTGGACGAGCTCGTGAAAGTGATGGGC
CGGCACAAGCCCGAGAACATCGTGATCGAAATGGCCAGAGAGAACCAGACCACCCAGAAGGGACAGAAGA
ACAGCCGCGAGAGAATGAAGCGGATCGAAGAGGGCATCAAAGAGCTGGGCAGCCAGATCCTGAAAGAACA
CCCCGTGGAAAACACCCAGCTGCAGAACGAGAAGCTGTACCTGTACTACCTGCAGAATGGGCGGGATATG
TACGTGGACCAGGAACTGGACATCAACCGGCTGTCCGACTACGATGTGGACGCTATCGTGCCTCAGAGCT
TTCTGAAGGACGACTCCATCGACAACAAGGTGCTGACCAGAAGCGACAAGAACCGGGGCAAGAGCGACAA
CGTGCCCTCCGAAGAGGTCGTGAAGAAGATGAAGAACTACTGGCGGCAGCTGCTGAACGCCAAGCTGATT
ACCCAGAGAAAGTTCGACAATCTGACCAAGGCCGAGAGAGGCGGCCTGAGCGAACTGGATAAGGCCGGCT
TCATCAAGAGACAGCTGGTGGAAACCCGGCAGATCACAAAGCACGTGGCACAGATCCTGGACTCCCGGAT
GAACACTAAGTACGACGAGAATGACAAGCTGATCCGGGAAGTGAAAGTGATCACCCTGAAGTCCAAGCTG
GTGTCCGATTTCCGGAAGGATTTCCAGTTTTACAAAGTGCGCGAGATCAACAACTACCACCACGCCCACG
ACGCCTACCTGAACGCCGTCGTGGGAACCGCCCTGATCAAAAAGTACCCTAAGCTGGAAAGCGAGTTCGT
GTACGGCGACTACAAGGTGTACGACGTGCGGAAGATGATCGCCAAGAGCGAGCAGGAAATCGGCAAGGCT
ACCGCCAAGTACTTCTTCTACAGCAACATCATGAACTTTTTCAAGACCGAGATTACCCTGGCCAACGGCG
AGATCCGGAAGCGGCCTCTGATCGAGACAAACGGCGAAACCGGGGAGATCGTGTGGGATAAGGGCCGGGA
TTTTGCCACCGTGCGGAAAGTGCTGAGCATGCCCCAAGTGAATATCGTGAAAAAGACCGAGGTGCAGACA
GGCGGCTTCAGCAAAGAGTCTATCCTGCCCAAGAGGAACAGCGATAAGCTGATCGCCAGAAAGAAGGACT
GGGACCCTAAGAAGTACGGCGGCTTCGACAGCCCCACCGTGGCCTATTCTGTGCTGGTGGTGGCCAAAGT
GGAAAAGGGCAAGTCCAAGAAACTGAAGAGTGTGAAAGAGCTGCTGGGGATCACCATCATGGAAAGAAGC
AGCTTCGAGAAGAATCCCATCGACTTTCTGGAAGCCAAGGGCTACAAAGAAGTGAAAAAGGACCTGATCA
TCAAGCTGCCTAAGTACTCCCTGTTCGAGCTGGAAAACGGCCGGAAGAGAATGCTGGCCTCTGCCGGCGA
ACTGCAGAAGGGAAACGAACTGGCCCTGCCCTCCAAATATGTGAACTTCCTGTACCTGGCCAGCCACTAT
GAGAAGCTGAAGGGCTCCCCCGAGGATAATGAGCAGAAACAGCTGTTTGTGGAACAGCACAAGCACTACC
TGGACGAGATCATCGAGCAGATCAGCGAGTTCTCCAAGAGAGTGATCCTGGCCGACGCTAATCTGGACAA
AGTGCTGTCCGCCTACAACAAGCACCGGGATAAGCCCATCAGAGAGCAGGCCGAGAATATCATCCACCTG
TTTACCCTGACCAATCTGGGAGCCCCTGCCGCCTTCAAGTACTTTGACACCACCATCGACCGGAAGAGGT
ACACCAGCACCAAAGAGGTGCTGGACGCCACCCTGATCCACCAGAGCATCACCGGCCTGTACGAGACACG
GATCGACCTGTCTCAGCTGGGAGGTGACTCTGGAGGATCTAGCGGAGGATCCTCTGGCAGCGAGACACCA
GGAACAAGCGAGTCAGCAACACCAGAGAGCAGTGGCGGCAGCAGCGGCGGCAGCAGCACCCTAAATATAG
AAGATGAGTATCGGCTACATGAGACCTCAAAAGAGCCAGATGTTTCTCTAGGGTCCACATGGCTGTCTGA
TTTTCCTCAGGCCTGGGCGGAAACCGGGGGCATGGGACTGGCAGTTCGCCAAGCTCCTCTGATCATACCT
CTGAAAGCAACCTCTACCCCCGTGTCCATAAAACAATACCCCATGTCACAAGAAGCCAGACTGGGGATCA
AGCCCCACATACAGAGACTGTTGGACCAGGGAATACTGGTACCCTGCCAGTCCCCCTGGAACACGCCCCT
GCTACCCGTTAAGAAACCAGGGACTAATGATTATAGGCCTGTCCAGGATCTGAGAGAAGTCAACAAGCGG
GTGGAAGACATCCACCCCACCGTGCCCAACCCTTACAACCTCTTGAGCGGGCTCCCACCGTCCCACCAGT
GGTACACTGTGCTTGATTTAAAGGATGCCTTTTTCTGCCTGAGACTCCACCCCACCAGTCAGCCTCTCTT
CGCCTTTGAGTGGAGAGATCCAGAGATGGGAATCTCAGGACAATTGACCTGGACCAGACTCCCACAGGGT
TTCAAAAACAGTCCCACCCTGTTTAATGAGGCACTGCACAGAGACCTAGCAGACTTCCGGATCCAGCACC
CAGACTTGATCCTGCTACAGTACGTGGATGACTTACTGCTGGCCGCCACTTCTGAGCTAGACTGCCAACA
AGGTACTCGGGCCCTGTTACAAACCCTAGGGAACCTCGGGTATCGGGCCTCGGCCAAGAAAGCCCAAATT
TGCCAGAAACAGGTCAAGTATCTGGGGTATCTTCTAAAAGAGGGTCAGAGATGGCTGACTGAGGCCAGAA
AAGAGACTGTGATGGGGCAGCCTACTCCGAAGACCCCTCGACAACTAAGGGAGTTCCTAGGGAAGGCAGG
CTTCTGTCGCCTCTTCATCCCTGGGTTTGCAGAAATGGCAGCCCCCCTGTACCCTCTCACCAAACCGGGG
ACTCTGTTTAATTGGGGCCCAGACCAACAAAAGGCCTATCAAGAAATCAAGCAAGCTCTTCTAACTGCCC
CAGCCCTGGGGTTGCCAGATTTGACTAAGCCCTTTGAACTCTTTGTCGACGAGAAGCAGGGCTACGCCAA
AGGTGTCCTAACGCAAAAACTGGGACCTTGGCGTCGGCCGGTGGCCTACCTGTCCAAAAAGCTAGACCCA
GTAGCAGCTGGGTGGCCCCCTTGCCTACGGATGGTAGCAGCCATTGCCGTACTGACAAAGGATGCAGGCA
AGCTAACCATGGGACAGCCACTAGTCATTCTGGCCCCCCATGCAGTAGAGGCACTAGTCAAACAACCCCC
CGACCGCTGGCTTTCCAACGCCCGGATGACTCACTATCAGGCCTTGCTTTTGGACACGGACCGGGTCCAG
TTCGGACCGGTGGTAGCCCTGAACCCGGCTACGCTGCTCCCACTGCCTGAGGAAGGGCTGCAACACAACT
GCCTTGATTCTGGCGGCTCAAAAAGAACCGCCGACGGCAGCGAATTCGAGCCCAAGAAGAAGAGGAAAGT
CTAACCGGTCATCATCACCATCACCATTGAGTTTAAACCCGCTGATCAGCCTCGACTGTGCCTTCTAGTT
GCCAGCCATCTGTTGTTTGCCCCTCCCCCGTGCCTTCCTTGACCCTGGAAGGTGCCACTCCCACTGTCCT
TTCCTAATAAAATGAGGAAATTGCATCGCATTGTCTGAGTAGGTGTCATTCTATTCTGGGGGGTGGGGTG
GGGCAGGACAGCAAGGGGGAGGATTGGGAAGAGAATAGCAGGCATGCTGGGGAGCGGCCGCAGGAACCCC
TAGTGATGGAGTTGGCCACTCCCTCTCTGCGCGCTCGCTCGCTCACTGAGGCCGGGCGACCAAAGGTCGC
CCGACGCCCGGGCTTTGCCCGGGCGGCCTCAGTGAGCGAGCGAGCGCGCAGCTGCCTGCAGGGGCGCCTG
ATGCGGTATTTTCTCCTTACGCATCTGTGCGGTATTTCACACCGCATA
[95 nt withheld, positions 5019-5113]
T
[46 nt withheld, positions 5115-5160]
C
[141 nt withheld, positions 5162-5302]
CCTTTGACGTTGGAGTCCACGTTCTTT
[37 nt withheld, positions 5330-5366]
ACTCTATCTCGGGCTATTCTTTTGATTTATAAGGGATTTTGCCGATTTCGGTCTATTGGTTAAAAAATGA
GCTGATTTAACAAAAATTTAACGCGAATTTTAACAAAATATTAACGTTTACAATTTTATGGTGCACTCTC
AGTACAATCTGCTCTGATGCCGCATAGTTAAGCCAGCCCCGACACCCGCCAACACCCGCTGACGCGCCCT
GACGGGCTTGTCTGCTCCCGGCATCCGCTTACAGACAAGCTGTGACCGTCTCCGGGAGCTGCATGTGTCA
GAGGTTTTCACCGTCATCACCGAAACGCGCGAGACGAAAGGGCCTCGTGATACGCCTATTTTTATAGGTT
AATGTCATGATAATAATGGTTTCTTAGACGTCAGGTGGCACTTTTCGGGGAAATGTGCGCGGAACCCCTA
TTTGTTTATTTTTCTAAATACATTCAAATATGTATCCGCTCATGAGACAATAACCCTGATAAATGCTTCA
ATAATATTGAAAAAGGAAGAGTATGAGTATTCAACATTTCCGTGTCGCCCTTATTCCCTTTTTTGCGGCA
TTTTGCCTTCCTGTTTTTGCTCACCCAGAAACGCTGGTGAAAGTAAAAGATGCTGAAGATCAGTTGGGTG
CACGAGTGGGTTACATCGAACTGGATCTCAACAGCGGTAAGATCCTTGAGAGTTTTCGCCCCGAAGAACG
TTTTCCAATGATGAGCACTTTTAAAGTTCTGCTATGTGGCGCGGTATTATCCCGTATTGACGCCGGGCAA
GAGCAACTCGGTCGCCGCATACACTATTCTCAGAATGACTTGGTTGAGTACTCACCAGTCACAGAAAAGC
ATCTTACGGATGGCATGACAGTAAGAGAATTATGCAGTGCTGCCATAACCATGAGTGATAACACTGCGGC
CAACTTACTTCTGACAACGATCGGAGGACCGAAGGAGCTAACCGCTTTTTTGCACAACATGGGGGATCAT
GTAACTCGCCTTGATCGTTGGGAACCGGAGCTGAATGAAGCCATACCAAACGACGAGCGTGACACCACGA
TGCCTGTAGCAATGGCAACAACGTTGCGCAAACTATTAACTGGCGAACTACTTACTCTAGCTTCCCGGCA
ACAATTAATAGACTGGATGGAGGCGGATAAAGTTGCAGGACCACTTCTGCGCTCGGCCCTTCCGGCTGGC
TGGTTTATTGCTGATAAATCTGGAGCCGGTGAGCGTGGAAGCCGCGGTATCATTGCAGCACTGGGGCCAG
ATGGTAAGCCCTCCCGTATCGTAGTTATCTACACGACGGGGAGTCAGGCAACTATGGATGAACGAAATAG
ACAGATCGCTGAGATAGGTGCCTCACTGATTAAGCATTGGTAACTGTCAGACCAAGTTTACTCATATATA
CTTTAGATTGATTTAAAACTTCATTTTTAATTTAAAAGGATCTAGGTGAAGATCCTTTTTGATAATCTCA
TGACCAAAATCCCTTAACGTGAGTTTTCGTTCCACTGAGCGTCAGACCCCGTAGAAAAGATCAAAGGATC
TTCTTGAGATCCTTTTTTTCTGCGCGTAATCTGCTGCTTGCAAACAAAAAAACCACCGCTACCAGCGGTG
GTTTGTTTGCCGGATCAAGAGCTACCAACTCTTTTTCCGAAGGTAACTGGCTTCAGCAGAGCGCAGATAC
CAAATACTGTTCTTCTAGTGTAGCCGTAGTTAGGCCACCACTTCAAGAACTCTGTAGCACCGCCTACATA
CCTCGCTCTGCTAATCCTGTTACCAGTGGCTGCTGCCAGTGGCGATAAGTCGTGTCTTACCGGGTTGGAC
TCAAGACGATAGTTACCGGATAAGGCGCAGCGGTCGGGCTGAACGGGGGGTTCGTGCACACAGCCCAGCT
TGGAGCGAACGACCTACACCGAACTGAGATACCTACAGCGTGAGCTATGAGAAAGCGCCACGCTTCCCGA
AGGGAGAAAGGCGGACAGGTATCCGGTAAGCGGCAGGGTCGGAACAGGAGAGCGCACGAGGGAGCTTCCA
GGGGGAAACGCCTGGTATCTTTATAGTCCTGTCGGGTTTCGCCACCTCTGACTTGAGCGTCGATTTTTGT
GATGCTCGTCAGGGGGGCGGAGCCTATGGAAAAACGCCAGCAACGCGGCCTTTTTACGGTTCCTGGCCTT
TTGCTGGCCTTTTGCTCACATGT
